>Addgene plasmid #91472 | pHH0103_NCK1-1/3 | addgene full sequence | sequence record 192358 | Addgene NGS Result
ACATTAACCTATAAAAATAGGCGTATCACGAGGCCCTTTCGTCTTCAAGAATTCCCGACACCATCGAATG
GTGCAAAACCTTTCGCGGTATGGCATGATAGCGCCCGGAAGAGAGTCAATTCAGGGTGGTGAATGTGAAA
CCAGTAACGTTATACGATGTCGCAGAGTATGCCGGTGTCTCTTATCAGACCGTTTCCCGCGTGGTGAACC
AGGCCAGCCACGTTTCTGCGAAAACGCGGGAAAAAGTGGAAGCGGCGATGGCGGAGCTGAATTACATTCC
CAACCGCGTGGCACAACAACTGGCGGGCAAACAGTCGTTGCTGATTGGCGTTGCCACCTCCAGTCTGGCC
CTGCACGCGCCGTCGCAAATTGTCGCGGCGATTAAATCTCGCGCCGATCAACTGGGTGCCAGCGTGGTGG
TGTCGATGGTAGAACGAAGCGGCGTCGAAGCCTGTAAAGCGGCGGTGCACAATCTTCTCGCGCAACGCGT
CAGTGGGCTGATCATTAACTATCCGCTGGATGACCAGGATGCCATTGCTGTGGAAGCTGCCTGCACTAAT
GTTCCGGCGTTATTTCTTGATGTCTCTGACCAGACACCCATCAACAGTATTATTTTCTCCCATGAAGACG
GTACGCGACTGGGCGTGGAGCATCTGGTCGCATTGGGTCACCAGCAAATCGCGCTGTTAGCGGGCCCATT
AAGTTCTGTCTCGGCGCGTCTGCGTCTGGCTGGCTGGCATAAATATCTCACTCGCAATCAAATTCAGCCG
ATAGCGGAACGGGAAGGCGACTGGAGTGCCATGTCCGGTTTTCAACAAACCATGCAAATGCTGAATGAGG
GCATCGTTCCCACTGCGATGCTGGTTGCCAACGATCAGATGGCGCTGGGCGCAATGCGCGCCATTACCGA
GTCCGGGCTGCGCGTTGGTGCGGATATCTCGGTAGTGGGATACGACGATACCGAAGACAGCTCATGTTAT
ATCCCGCCGTTAACCACCATCAAACAGGATTTTCGCCTGCTGGGGCAAACCAGCGTGGACCGCTTGCTGC
AACTCTCTCAGGGCCAGGCGGTGAAGGGCAATCAGCTGTTGCCCGTCTCACTGGTGAAAAGAAAAACCAC
CCTGGCGCCCAATACGCAAACCGCCTCTCCCCGCGCGTTGGCCGATTCATTAATGCAGCTGGCACGACAG
GTTTCCCGACTGGAAAGCGGGCAGTGAGCGCAACGCAATTAATGTAAGTTAGCTCACTCATTAGGCACAA
TTCTCATGTTTGACAGCTTATCATCGACTGCACGGTGCACCAATGCTTCTGGCGTCAGGCAGCCATCGGA
AGCTGTGGTATGGCTGTGCAGGTCGTAAATCACTGCATAATTCGTGTCGCTCAAGGCGCACTCCCGTTCT
GGATAATGTTTTTTGCGCCGACATCATAACGGTTCTGGCAAATATTCTGAAATGAGCTGTTGACAATTAA
TCATCGGCTCGTATAATGTGTGGAATTGTGAGCGGATAACAATTTCACACAGGAAACAGCCAGTCCGTTT
AGGTGTTTTCACGAGCACTTCACCAACAAGGACCATAGATTATGAAAATCGAAGAACACCATCACCATCA
CCATTCCAGCGGTAAGCTTATGTCCCCTATACTAGGTTATTGGAAAATTAAGGGCCTTGTGCAACCCACT
CGACTTCTTTTGGAATATCTTGAAGAAAAATATGAAGAGCATTTGTATGAGCGCGATGAAGGTGATAAAT
GGCGAAACAAAAAGTTTGAATTGGGTTTGGAGTTTCCCAATCTTCCTTATTATATTGATGGTGATGTTAA
ATTAACACAGTCTATGGCCATCATACGTTATATAGCTGACAAGCACAACATGTTGGGTGGTTGTCCAAAA
GAGCGTGCAGAGATTTCAATGCTTGAAGGAGCGGTTTTGGATATTAGATACGGTGTTTCGAGAATTGCAT
ATAGTAAAGACTTTGAAACTCTCAAAGTTGATTTTCTTAGCAAGCTACCTGAAATGCTGAAAATGTTCGA
AGATCGTTTATGTCATAAAACATATTTAAATGGTGATCATGTAACCCATCCTGACTTCATGTTGTATGAC
GCTCTTGATGTTGTTTTATACATGGACCCAATGTGCCTGGATGCGTTCCCAAAATTAGTTTGTTTTAAAA
AACGTATTGAAGCTATCCCACAAATTGATAAGTACTTGAAATCCAGCAAGTATATAGCATGGCCTTTGCA
GGGCTGGCAAGCCACGTTTGGTGGTGGCGACCATCCTCCAAAATCGGATCTGGAAGTTCTGTTCCAGGGG
CCCCTGTCCAGCGGTCTGGTTCCGCGTGGTTCCGGTACCGCGGCCCAGCCGGCCATGGCCCAGGGCGCGC
TGGTTGTCGTTGTCGCCAAATTTGATTATGTCGCCCAGCAAGAACAGGAACTGGACATTAAAAAGAACGA
ACGTCTGTGGCTGCTGGATGATTCTAAATCCTGGTGGCGTGTTCGTAACTCCATGAACAAAACCGGTTTC
GTCCCATCCAACTATGTCGAACGTAAAAACGCGGCCGCATA
[142 nt withheld, positions 2562-2703]
C
[98 nt withheld, positions 2705-2802]
AGTTTGTACTGGTGACGAAACTCAGTGTCTAGCTAGAGTGGC
[149 nt withheld, positions 2845-2993]
T
[41 nt withheld, positions 2995-3035]
T
[62 nt withheld, positions 3037-3098]
A
[35 nt withheld, positions 3100-3134]
CCTCCCTCAATCGGTTGAATGTCGCCCTTTTGTCTTTGGCGCTGGTAAACCATATGAA
[86 nt withheld, positions 3193-3278]
T
[54 nt withheld, positions 3280-3333]
CTAGCGCCGCCCTATACCTTGTCTGCCTCCCCGCGTTGCGTCGCGGTGCATGGAGCCGGGCCACCTCGAC
CTGAATGGAAGCCGGCGGCACCTCGCTAACGGATTCACCACTCCAAGAATTGGAGCCAATCAATTCTTGC
GGAGAACTGTGAATGCGCAAACCAACCCTTGGCAGAACATATCCATCGCGTCCGCCATCTCCAGCAGCCG
CACGCGGCGCATCTCGGGCAGCGTTGGGTCCTGGCCACGGGTGCGCATGATCGTGCTCCTGTCGTTGAGG
ACCCGGCTAGGCTGGCGGGGTTGCCTTACTGGTTAGCAGAATGAATCACCGATACGCGAGCGAACGTGAA
GCGACTGCTGCTGCAAAACGTCTGCGACCTGAGCAACAACATGAATGGTCTTCGGTTTCCGTGTTTCGTA
AAGTCTGGAAACGCGGAAGTCAGCGCCCTGCACCATTATGTTCCGGATCTGCATCGCAGGATGCTGCTGG
CTACCCTGTGGAACACCTACATCTGTATTAACGAAGCGCTGGCATTGACCCTGAGTGATTTTTCTCTGGT
CCCGCCGCATCCATACCGCCAGTTGTTTACCCTCACAACGTTCCAGTAACCGGGCATGTTCATCATCAGT
AACCCGTATCGTGAGCATCCTCTCTCGTTTCATCGGTATCATTACCCCCATGAACAGAAATCCCCCTTAC
ACGGAGGCATCAGTGACCAAACAGGAAAAAACCGCCCTTAACATGGCCCGCTTTATCAGAAGCCAGACAT
TAACGCTTCTGGAGAAACTCAACGAGCTGGACGCGGATGAACAGGCAGACATCTGTGAATCGCTTCACGA
CCACGCTGATGAGCTTTACCGCAGGATCCGCGAAATTGTAAGCGTTAATATTTTGTTAAAATTCGCGTTA
AATTTTTGTTAAATCAGCTCATTTTTTAACCAATAGGCCGAAATCGGCAAAATCCCTTATAAATCAAAAG
AATAGACCGAGATAGGGT
[37 nt withheld, positions 4332-4368]
AAAGAACGTGGACTCCAACGTCAAAGG
[49 nt withheld, positions 4396-4444]
T
[91 nt withheld, positions 4446-4536]
G
[124 nt withheld, positions 4538-4661]
CGCGGATCCTGCCTCGCGCGTTTCGGTGATGACGGTGAAAACCTCTGACACATGCAGCTCCCGGAGACGG
TCACAGCTTGTCTGTAAGCGGATGCCGGGAGCAGACAAGCCCGTCAGGGCGCGTCAGCGGGTGTTGGCGG
GTGTCGGGGCGCAGCCATGACCCAGTCACGTAGCGATAGCGGAGTGTATACTGGCTTAACTATGCGGCAT
CAGAGCAGATTGTACTGAGAGTGCACCATATGCGGTGTGAAATACCGCACAGATGCGTAAGGAGAAAATA
CCGCATCAGGCGCTCTTCCGCTTCCTCGCTCACTGACTCGCTGCGCTCGGTCGTTCGGCTGCGGCGAGCG
GTATCAGCTCACTCAAAGGCGGTAATACGGTTATCCACAGAATCAGGGGATAACGCAGGAAAGAACATGT
GAGCAAAAGGCCAGCAAAAGGCCAGGAACCGTAAAAAGGCCGCGTTGCTGGCGTTTTTCCATAGGCTCCG
CCCCCCTGACGAGCATCACAAAAATCGACGCTCAAGTCAGAGGTGGCGAAACCCGACAGGACTATAAAGA
TACCAGGGTTTCCCCCTGGAAGCTCCCTCGTGCGCTCTCCTGTTCCGACCCTGCCGCTTACCGGATACCT
GTCCGCCTTTCTCCCTTCGGGAAGCGTGGCGCTTTCTCATAGCTCACGCTGTAGGTATCTCAGTTCGGTG
TAGGTCGTTCGCTCCAAGCTGGGCTGTGTGCACGAACCCCCCGTTCAGCCCGACCGCTGCGCCTTATCCG
GTAACTATCGTCTTGAGTCCAACCCGGTAAGACACGACTTATCGCCACTGGCAGCAGCCACTGGTAACAG
GATTAGCAGAGCGAGGTATGTAGGCGGTGCTACAGAGTTCTTGAAGTGGTGGCCTAACTACGGCTACACT
AGAAGGACAGTATTTGGTATCTGCGCTCTGCTGAAGCCAGTTACCTTCGGAAAAAGAGTTGGTAGCTCTT
GATCCGGCAAACAAACCACCGCTGGTAGCGGTGGTTTTTTTGTTTGCAAGCAGCAGATTACGCGCAGAAA
AAAAGGATCTCAAGAAGATCCTTTGATCTTTTCTACGGGGTCTGACGCTCAGTGGAACGAAAACTCACGT
TAAGGGATTTTGGTCATGAGATTATCAAAAAGGATCTTCACCTAGATCCTTTTAAATTAAAAATGAAGTT
TTAAATCAATCTAAAGTATATATGAGTAAACTTGGTCTGACAGTTACCAATGCTTAATCAGTGAGGCACC
TATCTCAGCGATCTGTCTATTTCGTTCATCCATAGTTGCCTGACTCCCCGTCGTGTAGATAACTACGATA
CGGGAGGGCTTACCATCTGGCCCCAGTGCTGCAATGATACCGCGAGACCCACGCTCACCGGCTCCAGATT
TATCAGCAATAAACCAGCCAGCCGGAAGGGCCGAGCGCAGAAGTGGTCCTGCAACTTTATCCGCCTCCAT
CCAGTCTATTAATTGTTGCCGGGAAGCTAGAGTAAGTAGTTCGCCAGTTAATAGTTTGCGCAACGTTGTT
GCCATTGCTGCAGGCATCGTGGTGTCACGCTCGTCGTTTGGTATGGCTTCATTCAGCTCCGGTTCCCAAC
GATCAAGGCGAGTTACATGATCCCCCATATTGTGCAAAAAAGCGGTTAGCTCCTTCGGTCCTCCGATCGT
TGTCAGAAGTAAGTTGGCCGCAGTGTTATCACTCATGGTTATGGCAGCACTGCATAATTCTCTTACTGTC
ATGCCATCCGTAAGATGCTTTTCTGTGACTGGTGAGTACTCAACCAAGTCATTCTGAGAATAGTGTATGC
GGCGACCGAGTTGCTCTTGCCCGGCGTCAACACGGGATAATACCGCGCCACATAGCAGAACTTTAAAAGT
GCTCATCATTGGAAAACGTTCTTCGGGGCGAAAACTCTCAAGGATCTTACCGCTGTTGAGATCCAGTTCG
ATGTAACCCACTCGTGCACCCAACTGATCTTCAGCATCTTTTACTTTCACCAGCGTTTCTGGGTGAGCAA
AAACAGGAAGGCAAAATGCCGCAAAAAAGGGAATAAGGGCGACACGGAAATGTTGAATACTCATACTCTT
CCTTTTTCAATATTATTGAAGCATTTATCAGGGTTATTGTCTCATGAGCGGATACATATTTGAATGTATT
TAGAAAAATAAACAAATAGGGGTTCCGCGCACATTTCCCCGAAAAGTGCCACCTGACGTCTAAGAAACCA
TTATTATCATG
Features (pLannotate 1.2.2; 21 found; start..end, strand, type, name):
     57..134     +  promoter       lacIq promoter: lacI (mutant); In the lacIq allele, a single base change in the promoter boosts expression of the lacI gene about 10-fold.
    135..1217    +  CDS            lacI: lac repressor; lacI; The lac repressor binds to the lac operator to inhibit transcription in E. coli. This inhibition can be relieved by adding lactose or isopropyl-β-D-thiogalactopyranoside (IPTG).
   1230..1251    +  protein_bind   CAP binding site: CAP binding activates transcription in the presence of cAMP. E. coli catabolite activator protein
   1270..1287    +  promoter       tet promoter (fragment): E. coli promoter for tetracycline efflux protein gene
   1460..1488    +  promoter       tac promoter: strong E. coli promoter; hybrid between the trp and lac UV5 promoters
   1496..1512    +  protein_bind   lac operator: The lac repressor binds to the lac operator to inhibit transcription in E. coli. This inhibition can be relieved by adding lactose or isopropyl-β-D-thiogalactopyranoside (IPTG). lac repressor encoded by lacI
   1597..1614    +  CDS            6xHis: 6xHis affinity tag
   1630..2283    +  CDS            GST26_SCHJA: Experimental evidence at protein level: Swiss-Prot protein existence level 1. GST isoenzymes appear to play a central role in the parasite detoxification system. Other functions are also suspected including a role in increasing the solubility of haematin in the parasite gut. From Schistosoma japonicum (Blood fluke).
   2383..2556    +  CDS            NCK1 (fragment): NCK1_HUMAN - Also known as NCK. Experimental evidence at protein level: Swiss-Prot protein existence level 1. Adapter protein which associates with tyrosine-phosphorylated growth factor receptors, such as KDR and PDGFRB, or their cellular substrates. Maintains low levels of EIF2S1 phosphorylation by promoting its dephosphorylation by PP1. Plays a role in the DNA damage response, not in the detection of the damage by ATM/ATR, but for efficient activation of downstream effectors, such as that of CHEK2. Plays a role in ELK1-dependent transcriptional activation in response to activated Ras signali
   2566..2613    +  terminator     fd terminator (sequence withheld): central terminator from bacteriophage fd (Otsuka and Kunisawa, 1982)
   2618..2830    +  CDS            M13 gene III (fragment) (sequence partly withheld): pIII; III; minor coat protein
   2845..3315    +  CDS            M13 gene III (fragment) (sequence partly withheld): pIII; III; minor coat protein
   3337..3407    +  CDS            TcR (fragment): tetracycline efflux protein; tet; confers resistance to tetracycline
   3649..4029    -  CDS            YPB1_ECOLX: Protein predicted: Swiss-Prot protein existence level 4. From Escherichia coli.
   4046..4197    +  CDS            rop (fragment): Rop protein, which maintains plasmids at low copy number; rop
   4233..4661    -  rep_origin     f1 ori (sequence partly withheld): f1 bacteriophage origin of replication; arrow indicates direction of (+) strand synthesis
   4670..4709    +  CDS            rop (fragment): Rop protein, which maintains plasmids at low copy number; rop
   4811..4951    +  misc_feature   bom: basis of mobility region from pBR322
   5137..5724    -  rep_origin     ori: high-copy-number ColE1/pMB1/pBR322/pUC origin of replication
   5898..6755    -  CDS            bla: BLAT_ECOLX - Experimental evidence at protein level: Swiss-Prot protein existence level 1. TEM-type are the most prevalent beta-lactamases in enterobacteria; they hydrolyze the beta-lactam bond in susceptible beta-lactam antibiotics, thus conferring resistance to penicillins and cephalosporins. TEM-3 and TEM-4 are capable of hydrolyzing cefotaxime and ceftazidime. TEM-5 is capable of hydrolyzing ceftazidime. TEM-6 is capable of hydrolyzing ceftazidime and aztreonam. TEM-8/CAZ-2, TEM- 16/CAZ-7 and TEM-24/CAZ-6 are markedly active against ceftazidime. IRT- 4 shows resistance to beta-lactamase in
   6756..6860    -  promoter       AmpR promoter: bla
