[The description below was written by a language model from this plasmid's Addgene catalogue record and pLannotate feature annotations shown in this document.]
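Description:
pHH0103_NCK1-1/3 is a 6.9 kb bacterial expression plasmid built on the pHH0103 backbone for producing and purifying a single human SH3 domain from the adaptor protein NCK1. The name suggests this is the first of NCK1's three SH3 domains, though the record does not spell this out. It is maintained in E. coli through a ColE1/pBR322-type origin with the bom region and is selected with ampicillin via the bla gene and its native promoter. The catalogue lists it as low copy, although the rop gene appears only as fragments split by an inserted f1 phage origin.

The expression cassette is driven by the tac promoter with a downstream lac operator. The plasmid carries its own lacI gene under the lacIq promoter, so transcription is repressed until induced with IPTG. Downstream lies an N-terminal 6xHis tag followed by Schistosoma japonicum glutathione S-transferase, and then the NCK1 fragment, cloned between SfiI and NotI sites (catalogued insert 221 bp, annotated NCK1 match 174 bp). The product is therefore expected to be a His-GST-SH3 fusion that can be purified on nickel or glutathione resin. An fd terminator follows the insert.

Beyond the terminator are fragments of M13 gene III, which, together with the f1 origin and remnants of the tetracycline resistance gene and promoter, suggest that the backbone derives from a phage-display phagemid. These elements appear to be vestigial here. The plasmid belongs to a collection used for a family-wide analysis of human SH3 domain binding specificities, for which purified domains were required.
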