Addgene plasmid #91472: pHH0103_NCK1-1/3
Purpose: Protein expression and purification of human SH3 domain construct NCK1-1/3
Depositing lab: Sachdev Sidhu. Depositing organization: University of Toronto. Publication: Comprehensive Analysis of the Human SH3 Domain Family Reveals a Wide Variety of Non-canonical Specificities. Teyra J, Huang H, Jain S, Guan X, Dong A, Liu Y, Tempel W, Min J, Tong Y, Kim PM, Bader GD, Sidhu SS. Structure. 2017 Oct 3;25(10):1598-1610.e3. doi: 10.1016/j.str.2017.07.017. Epub 2017 Sep 7. PubMed 28890361.
Backbone
  Vector backbone: pHH0103
  Vector type: Bacterial Expression
Growth in bacteria
  Bacterial resistance: Ampicillin, 100 μg/mL
  Growth temperature: 37°C
  Growth strain: DH5alpha
  Copy number: Low Copy
Gene/Insert
  Gene/Insert name: NCK1-1/3
  Species: H. sapiens (human)
  Insert size (bp): 221
  Entrez Gene: NCK1 (a.k.a. NCK, NCKalpha, nck-1)
  Cloning method: Restriction Enzyme; 5′ cloning site Sfi1 (unknown if destroyed); 3′ cloning site Not1 (unknown if destroyed)
Terms and licenses: Academic/Nonprofit Terms; Industry Terms: Not Available to Industry
How to cite: pHH0103_NCK1-1/3 was a gift from Sachdev Sidhu (Addgene plasmid # 91472 ; http://n2t.net/addgene:91472 ; RRID:Addgene_91472)
