>Addgene plasmid #91472 | pHH0103_NCK1-1/3 | depositor partial sequence | sequence record 175960 | insert sequence
GGTACCGAATTCGGATCCGCGCGCTGGTTGTCGTTGTCGCCAAATTTGATTATGTCGCCCAGCAAGAACA
GGAACTGGACATTAAAAAGAACGAACGTCTGTGGCTGCTGGATGATTCTAAATCCTGGTGGCGTGTTCGT
AACTCCATGAACAAAACCGGTTTCGTCCCATCCAACTATGTCGAACGTAAAAACGCGGCCGCTAGCTAAG
TCGACGAGCTC
